Addgene plasmid #188645: pBMN HA
Purpose: (Empty Backbone) This is the Lazarou lab's standard retrovirus vector backbone for expression of HA-tag fusions onto the N-terminus of cloned genes
Depositing lab: Michael Lazarou. Depositing organization: Monash University. Publication: Unconventional initiation of PINK1/Parkin mitophagy by Optineurin. Nguyen TN, Sawa-Makarska J, Khuu G, Lam WK, Adriaenssens E, Fracchiolla D, Shoebridge S, Bernklau D, Padman BS, Skulsuppaisarn M, Lindblom RSJ, Martens S, Lazarou M. Mol Cell. 2023 May 18;83(10):1693-1709.e9. doi: 10.1016/j.molcel.2023.04.021. PubMed 37207627.
Backbone
  Vector backbone: pBMN
  Vector type: Mammalian Expression, Retroviral
  Tag / fusion protein: HA (N terminal on backbone)
Growth in bacteria
  Bacterial resistance: Ampicillin, 100 μg/mL
  Growth temperature: 37°C
  Growth strain: NEB Stable
  Copy number: High Copy
Gene/Insert
  Sequencing primers: 5′ ACTAACAGCCCCTCTCTC; 3′ AGGTGGGGTCTTTCATTCC
Terms and licenses: Academic/Nonprofit Terms; Industry Terms: Not Available to Industry
How to cite: pBMN HA was a gift from Michael Lazarou (Addgene plasmid # 188645 ; http://n2t.net/addgene:188645 ; RRID:Addgene_188645)
