[The description below was written by a language model from this plasmid's Addgene catalogue record and pLannotate feature annotations shown in this document.]
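Description:
pBMN HA is an empty retroviral backbone based on the Moloney murine leukemia virus (MMLV)-derived pBMN vector. It is designed for stable expression in mammalian cells of proteins carrying an N-terminal HA epitope tag. In bacteria it is maintained through a high-copy ColE1/pUC-type origin and selected with ampicillin via the β-lactamase gene and its native promoter.

The viral portion follows the classic MMLV layout. A 5′ LTR is followed by the Ψ packaging signal, which continues into a truncated gag segment lacking its start codon, giving an extended packaging region that improves incorporation of the vector RNA into virions. A pol-derived fragment containing the splice acceptor lies upstream of the cloning region. No separate internal promoter is annotated, so expression of the insert appears to depend on LTR-driven transcription. The HA coding sequence is short and was matched by the annotation software as a fragment of a 3xHA element, which is consistent with a single HA tag. It sits immediately before a multiple cloning site, so genes cloned in frame acquire the tag at their N-terminus. A 3′ LTR closes the proviral unit; part of it is labelled as a ΔU3 fragment, but an adjoining full LTR annotation suggests this is a matching artefact rather than a true self-inactivating design.

The plasmid backbone also contains an annotated IS1 bacterial insertion element and a small lacI remnant, neither of which has a stated function. No mammalian selection marker or reporter is annotated. The vector serves as a routine backbone for producing retrovirus in packaging cells to transduce HA-tagged genes of interest, and the associated work concerns PINK1/Parkin mitophagy.
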