Features (pLannotate 1.2.2; 13 found; start..end, strand, type, name):
     43..459     +  CDS            gag (truncated): truncated Moloney murine leukemia virus (MMLV) gag gene lacking the start codon
    469..843     +  misc_feature   pol region: Moloney murine leukemia virus (MMLV) pol region containing the splice acceptor site
    855..882     +  CDS            3xHA (fragment): three tandem HA epitope tags
    882..947     +  misc_feature   MCS: multiple cloning site
   1013..1134    +  LTR            3' LTR (ΔU3) (fragment): self-inactivating 3' long terminal repeat (LTR) from Moloney murine leukemia virus
   1135..1604    +  LTR            LTR: long terminal repeat from Moloney murine leukemia virus
   1670..1722    -  CDS            lacI (fragment): lac repressor; lacI; The lac repressor binds to the lac operator to inhibit transcription in E. coli. This inhibition can be relieved by adding lactose or isopropyl-β-D-thiogalactopyranoside (IPTG).
   1905..2493    -  rep_origin     ori: high-copy-number ColE1/pMB1/pBR322/pUC origin of replication
   2657..3517    -  CDS            AmpR: β-lactamase; bla; confers resistance to ampicillin, carbenicillin, and related antibiotics
   3518..3622    -  promoter       AmpR promoter: bla
   3767..4534    -  mobile_element IS1: prokaryotic transposable element IS1
   4816..5407    +  LTR            LTR: long terminal repeat from Moloney murine leukemia virus
   5470..5827    +  misc_feature   MMLV Ψ: packaging signal of Moloney murine leukemia virus (MMLV)
>Addgene plasmid #188645 | pBMN HA | addgene full sequence | sequence record 370206 | Addgene NGS Result
TGTCTGACTGTGTTTCTGTATTTGTCTGAAAATATGGGCCCGGGCCAGACTGTTACCACTCCCTTAAGTT
TGACCTTAGGTCACTGGAAAGATGTCGAGCGGATCGCTCACAACCAGTCGGTAGATGTCAAGAAGAGACG
TTGGGTTACCTTCTGCTCTGCAGAATGGCCAACCTTTAACGTCGGATGGCCGCGAGACGGCACCTTTAAC
CGAGACCTCATCACCCAGGTTAAGATCAAGGTCTTTTCACCTGGCCCGCATGGACACCCAGACCAGGTCC
CCTACATCGTGACCTGGGAAGCCTTGGCTTTTGACCCCCCTCCCTGGGTCAAGCCCTTTGTACACCCTAA
GCCTCCGCCTCCTCTTCCTCCATCCGCCCCGTCTCTCCCCCTTGAACCTCCTCGTTCGACCCCGCCTCGA
TCCTCCCTTTATCCAGCCCTCACTCCTTCTCTAGGCGCCCCCATATGGCCATATGAGATCTTATATGGGG
CACCCCCGCCCCTTGTAAACTTCCCTGACCCTGACATGACAAGAGTTACTAACAGCCCCTCTCTCCAAGC
TCACTTACAGGCTCTCTACTTAGTCCAGCACGAAGTCTGGAGACCTCTGGCGGCAGCCTACCAAGAACAA
CTGGACCGACCGGTGGTACCTCACCCTTACCGAGTCGGCGACACAGTGTGGGTCCGCCGACACCAGACTA
AGAACCTAGAACCTCGCTGGAAAGGACCTTACACAGTCCTGCTGACCACCCCCACCGCCCTCAAAGTAGA
CGGCATCGCAGCTTGGATACACGCCGCCCACGTGAAGGCTGCCGACCCCGGGGGTGGACCATCCTCTAGA
CTGCCGCCACCATGTACCCATACGATGTTCCAGATTACGCTTCCGGACTCAGATCTCGAGCTCAAGCTTC
GAATTCTGCAGTCGACGGTACCGCGGGCCCGGGATCCACCGGATCTAGATAACTGATCACGATAAAATAA
AAGATTTTATTTAGTCTCCAGAAAAAGGGGGGAATGAAAGACCCCACCTGTAGGTTTGGCAAGCTAGCTT
AAGTAACGCCATTTTGCAAGGCATGGAAAAATACATAACTGAGAATAGAGAAGTTCAGATCAAGGTCAGG
AACAGATGGAACAGCTGAATATGGGCCAAACAGGATATCTGTGGTAAGCAGTTCCTGCCCCGGCTCAGGG
CCAAGAACAGATGGAACAGCTGAATATGGGCCAAACAGGATATCTGTGGTAAGCAGTTCCTGCCCCGGCT
CAGGGCCAAGAACAGATGGTCCCCAGATGCGGTCCAGCCCTCAGCAGTTTCTAGAGAACCATCAGATGTT
TCCAGGGTGCCCCAAGGACCTGAAATGACCCTGTGCCTTATTTGAACTAACCAATCAGTTCGCTTCTCGC
TTCTGTTCGCGCGCTTCTGCTCCCCGAGCTCAATAAAAGAGCCCACAACCCCTCACTCGGGGCGCCAGTC
CTCCGATTGACTGAGTCGCCCGGGTACCCGTGTATCCAATAAACCCTCTTGCAGTTGCATCCGACTTGTG
GTCTCGCTGTTCCTTGGGAGGGTCTCCTCTGAGTGATTGACTACCCGTCAGCGGGGGTCTTTCACATGCA
GCATGTATCAAAATTAATTTGGTTTTTTTTCTTAAGTATTTACATTAAATGGCCATAGTTGCATTAATGA
ATCGGCCAACGCGCGGGGAGAGGCGGTTTGCGTATTGGGCGCTCTTCCGCTTCCTCGCTCACTGACTCGC
TGCGCTCGGTCGTTCGGCTGCGGCGAGCGGTATCAGCTCACTCAAAGGCGGTAATACGGTTATCCACAGA
ATCAGGGGATAACGCAGGAAAGAACATGTGAGCAAAAGGCCAGCAAAAGGCCAGGAACCGTAAAAAGGCC
GCGTTGCTGGCGTTTTTCCATAGGCTCCGCCCCCCTGACGAGCATCACAAAAATCGACGCTCAAGTCAGA
GGTGGCGAAACCCGACAGGACTATAAAGATACCAGGCGTTTCCCCCTGGAAGCTCCCTCGTGCGCTCTCC
TGTTCCGACCCTGCCGCTTACCGGATACCTGTCCGCCTTTCTCCCTTCGGGAAGCGTGGCGCTTTCTCAT
AGCTCACGCTGTAGGTATCTCAGTTCGGTGTAGGTCGTTCGCTCCAAGCTGGGCTGTGTGCACGAACCCC
CCGTTCAGCCCGACCGCTGCGCCTTATCCGGTAACTATCGTCTTGAGTCCAACCCGGTAAGACACGACTT
ATCGCCACTGGCAGCAGCCACTGGTAACAGGATTAGCAGAGCGAGGTATGTAGGCGGTGCTACAGAGTTC
TTGAAGTGGTGGCCTAACTACGGCTACACTAGAAGAACAGTATTTGGTATCTGCGCTCTGCTGAAGCCAG
TTACCTTCGGAAAAAGAGTTGGTAGCTCTTGATCCGGCAAACAAACCACCGCTGGTAGCGGTGGTTTTTT
TGTTTGCAAGCAGCAGATTACGCGCAGAAAAAAAGGATCTCAAGAAGATCCTTTGATCTTTTCTACGGGG
TCTGACGCTCAGTGGAACGAAAACTCACGTTAAGGGATTTTGGTCATGAGATTATCAAAAAGGATCTTCA
CCTAGATCCTTTTGCGGCCGGCCGCAAATCAATCTAAAGTATATATGAGTAAACTTGGTCTGACAGTTAC
CAATGCTTAATCAGTGAGGCACCTATCTCAGCGATCTGTCTATTTCGTTCATCCATAGTTGCCTGACTCC
CCGTCGTGTAGATAACTACGATACGGGAGGGCTTACCATCTGGCCCCAGTGCTGCAATGATACCGCGAGA
CCCACGCTCACCGGCTCCAGATTTATCAGCAATAAACCAGCCAGCCGGAAGGGCCGAGCGCAGAAGTGGT
CCTGCAACTTTATCCGCCTCCATCCAGTCTATTAATTGTTGCCGGGAAGCTAGAGTAAGTAGTTCGCCAG
TTAATAGTTTGCGCAACGTTGTTGCCATTGCTACAGGCATCGTGGTGTCACGCTCGTCGTTTGGTATGGC
TTCATTCAGCTCCGGTTCCCAACGATCAAGGCGAGTTACATGATCCCCCATGTTGTGCAAAAAAGCGGTT
AGCTCCTTCGGTCCTCCGATCGTTGTCAGAAGTAAGTTGGCCGCAGTGTTATCACTCATGGTTATGGCAG
CACTGCATAATTCTCTTACTGTCATGCCATCCGTAAGATGCTTTTCTGTGACTGGTGAGTACTCAACCAA
GTCATTCTGAGAATAGTGTATGCGGCGACCGAGTTGCTCTTGCCCGGCGTCAATACGGGATAATACCGCG
CCACATAGCAGAACTTTAAAAGTGCTCATCATTGGAAAACGTTCTTCGGGGCGAAAACTCTCAAGGATCT
TACCGCTGTTGAGATCCAGTTCGATGTAACCCACTCGTGCACCCAACTGATCTTCAGCATCTTTTACTTT
CACCAGCGTTTCTGGGTGAGCAAAAACAGGAAGGCAAAATGCCGCAAAAAAGGGAATAAGGGCGACACGG
AAATGTTGAATACTCATACTCTTCCTTTTTCAATATTATTGAAGCATTTATCAGGGTTATTGTCTCATGA
GCGGATACATATTTGAATGTATTTAGAAAAATAAACAAATAGGGGTTCCGCGCACATTTCCCCGAAAAGT
GCCACCAGCTTTGCTCTTAGGAGTTTCCTAATACATCCCAAACTCAAATATATAAAGCATTTGACTTGTT
CTATGCCCTAGGGGGCGGGGGGAAGCTAAGCCAGCTTTTTTTAACATTTAAAATGTGGTAATGACTCCAA
CTTATTGATAGTGTTTTATGTTCAGATAATGCCCGATGACTTTGTCATGCAGCTCCACCGATTTTGAGAA
CGACAGCGACTTCCGTCCCAGCCGTGCCAGGTGCTGCCTCAGATTCAGGTTATGCCGCTCAATTCGCTGC
GTATATCGCTTGCTGATTACGTGCAGCTTTCCCTTCAGGCGGGATTCATACAGCGGCCAGCCATCCGTCA
TCCATATCACCACGTCAAAGGGTGACAGCAGGCTCATAAGACGCCCCAGCGTCGCCATAGTGCGTTCACC
GAATACGTGCGCAACAACCGTCTTCCGGAGACTGTCATACGCGTAAAACAGCCAGCGCTGGCGCGATTTA
GCCCCGACATAGCCCCACTGTTCGTCCATTTCCGCGCAGACGATGACGTCACTGCCCGGCTGTATGCGCG
AGGTTACCGACTGCGGCCTGAGTTTTTTAAGTGACGTAAAATCGTGTTGAGGCCAACGCCCATAATGCGG
GCTGTTGCCCGGCATCCAACGCCATTCATGGCCATATCAATGATTTTCTGGTGCGTACCGGGTTGAGAAG
CGGTGTAAGTGAACTGCAGTTGCCATGTTTTACGGCAGTGAGAGCAGAGATAGCGCTGATGTCCGGCGGT
GCTTTTGCCGTTACGCACCACCCCGTCAGTAGCTGAACAGGAGGGACAGCTGATAGAAACAGAAGCCACT
GGAGCACCTCAAAAACACCATCATACACTAAATCAGTAAGTTGGCAGCATCACCTTAAAATGTTAATTCC
ATTTTAAATGCACAGATGTTTTTATTTCATAAGGGTTTCAATGTGCATGAATGCTGCAATATTCCTGTTA
CCAAAGCTAGTATAAATAAAAATAGATAAACGTGGAAATTACTTAGAGTTTCTGTCATTAACGTTTCCTT
CCTCAGTTGACAACATAAATGCGCTGCTGAGAAGCCAGTTTGCATCTGTCAGGATCAATTTCCCATTATG
CCAGTCATATTAATTACTAGTCAATTAGTTGATTTTTATTTTTGACATATACATGTGAAAGACCCCACCT
GTAGGTTTGGCAAGCTAGCTTAAGTAACGCCATTTTGCAAGGCATGGAAAAATACATAACTGAGAATAGA
AAAGTTCAGATCAAGGTCAGGAACAGATGGAACAGCTGAATATGGGCCAAACAGGATATCTGTGGTAAGC
AGTTCCTGCCCCGGCTCAGGGCCAAGAACAGATGGAACAGCTGAATATGGGCCAAACAGGATATCTGTGG
TAAGCAGTTCCTGCCCCGGCTCAGGGCCAAGAACAGATGGTCCCCAGATGCGGTCCAGCCCTCAGCAGTT
TCTAGAGAACCATCAGATGTTTCCAGGGTGCCCCAAGGACCTGAAATGACCCTGTGCCTTATTTGAACTA
ACCAATCAGTTCGCTTCTCGCTTCTGTTCGCGCGCTTCTGCTCCCCGAGCTCAATAAAAGAGCCCACAAC
CCCTCACTCGGCGCGCCAGTCCTCCGATTGACTGAGTCGCCCGGGTACCCGTGTATCCAATAAACCCTCT
TGCAGTTGCATCCGACTTGTGGTCTCGCTGTTCCTTGGGAGGGTCTCCTCTGAGTGATTGACTACCCGTC
AGCGGGGGTCTTTCATTTGGGGGCTCGTCCGGGATCGGGAGACCCCTGCCCAGGGACCACCGACCCACCA
CCGGGAGGTAAGCTGGCCAGCAACTTATCTGTGTCTGTCCGATTGTCTAGTGTCTATGACTGATTTTATG
CGCCTGCGTCGGTACTAGTTAGCTAACTAGCTCTGTATCTGGCGGACCCGTGGTGGAACTGACGAGTTCG
GAACACCCGGCCGCAACCCTGGGAGACGTCCCAGGGACTTCGGGGGCCGTTTTTGTGGCCCGACCTGAGT
CCAAAAATCCCGATCGTTTTGGACTCTTTGGTGCACCCCCCTTAGAGGAGGGATATGTGGTTCTGGTAGG
AGACGAGAACCTAAAACAGTTCCCGCCTCCGTCTGAATTTTTGCTTTCGGTTTGGGACCGAAGCCGCGCC
GCGCGTCTTGTCTGCTGCAGCATCGTTCTGTGTTGTCTC
